>Addgene plasmid #227882 | pcDNA 3.3 N-MYC TB182 | addgene full sequence | sequence record 477876 | Addgene NGS Result
GTTAGGCGTTTTGCGCTGCTTCGCGATGTACGGGCCAGATATACGCGTTGACATTGATTATTGACTAGTT
ATTAATAGTAATCAATTACGGGGTCATTAGTTCATAGCCCATATATGGAGTTCCGCGTTACATAACTTAC
GGTAAATGGCCCGCCTGGCTGACCGCCCAACGACCCCCGCCCATTGACGTCAATAATGACGTATGTTCCC
ATAGTAACGCCAATAGGGACTTTCCATTGACGTCAATGGGTGGAGTATTTACGGTAAACTGCCCACTTGG
CAGTACATCAAGTGTATCATATGCCAAGTACGCCCCCTATTGACGTCAATGACGGTAAATGGCCCGCCTG
GCATTATGCCCAGTACATGACCTTATGGGACTTTCCTACTTGGCAGTACATCTACGTATTAGTCATCGCT
ATTACCATGGTGATGCGGTTTTGGCAGTACATCAATGGGCGTGGATAGCGGTTTGACTCACGGGGATTTC
CAAGTCTCCACCCCATTGACGTCAATGGGAGTTTGTTTTGGCACCAAAATCAACGGGACTTTCCAAAATG
TCGTAACAACTCCGCCCCATTGACGCAAATGGGCGGTAGGCGTGTACGGTGGGAGGTCTATATAAGCAGA
GCTCGTTTAGTGAACCGTCAGATCGCCTGGAGACGCCATCCACGCTGTTTTGACCTCCATAGAAGACACC
GGGACCGATCCAGCCTCCGGACTGAGCTCCTTAAGGTTAACGCCACCATGGAACAAAAACTCATCTCAGA
AGAGGATCTGTCTAGAGAATTCGGATCCATGAAAGTGTCTACTCTCAGGGAAAGCTCAGCCATGGCTTCC
CCACTGCCCCGGGAGATGGAGGAGGAGCTGGTGCCTACTGGCTCTGAGCCAGGTGACACTCGGGCCAAAC
CCCCTGTCAAGCCCAAACCCCGGGCCCTGCCTGCCAAGCCAGCCCTGCCTGCCAAACCCAGCCTGCTGGT
GCCTGTTGGGCCTCGGCCTCCCCGGGGTCCCCTGGCTGAGTTGCCTTCTGCCAGGAAGATGAACATGCTG
GCAGGACCCCAGCCCTATGGTGGCAGCAAGCGCCCCCTTCCCTTTGCACCAAGGCCTGCGGTTGAGGCCT
CCACTGGAGGAGAAGCCACCCAAGAGACTGGGAAAGAGGAGGCTGGGAAAGAGGAGCCACCCCCTTTGAC
ACCCCCAGCTCGATGTGCAGCCCCAGGGGGTGTACGGAAGGCCCCTGCCCCTTTCCGCCCAGCCTCAGAG
CGCTTCGCGGCCACCACGGTGGAAGAGATCCTGGCCAAGATGGAGCAGCCTCGGAAGGAGGTCCTTGCCA
GCCCCGACCGCCTGTGGGGTTCCCGCCTCACCTTTAACCACGATGGCAGCTCGCGATATGGCCCCAGGAC
CTATGGCACGACCACTGCTCCCAGGGATGAGGATGGCAGCACCCTCTTCAGGGGATGGTCCCAGGAGGGG
CCAGTAAAGTCTCCAGCAGAGTGCCGGGAAGAGCACAGCAAGACCCCTGAGGAGAGGAGCCTTCCTTCCG
ACCTGGCCTTCAACGGGGACCTGGCTAAGGCAGCCAGCTCGGAGCTACCTGCTGATATTTCCAAGCCCCG
GATTCCCTCAAGTCCAGCCCCCTCCTCAGAGAATGGAGGCCCTGCCAGCCCAGGCCTCCCCGCAGAAGCC
TCAGGCTCAGGCCCTGGCTCTCCCCATCTTCACCCGCCTGATAAGAGTTCTCCCTGCCACTCACAGCTTC
TGGAAGCCCAGACTCCTGAAGCTTCCCAGGCTTCTCCCTGCCCCGCTGTGACTCCATCAGCTCCAAGTGC
AGCCCTGCCTGACGAGGGCTCCCGCCACACCCCCAGCCCGGGGCTCCCTGCCGAGGGGGCTCCAGAGGCC
CCCAGACCCAGCAGCCCACCCCCTGAGGTCTTGGAGCCCCATAGCCTGGATCAGCCCCCTGCCACCTCAC
CCCGGCCCCTGATCGAGGTGGGTGAGTTGCTGGATCTCACTCGGACGTTTCCATCTGGCGGGGAGGAGGA
GGCCAAGGGTGACGCACACCTCCGCCCCACCAGCCTGGTTCAGCGCCGATTCTCTGAAGGTGTGCTCCAG
TCACCCAGTCAGGACCAGGAGAAGCTAGGGGGCTCGCTGGCTGCCCTGCCCCAAGGCCAGGGGAGCCAGT
TGGCCCTGGATCGTCCCTTTGGGGCAGAGTCCAACTGGAGCTTATCACAGTCCTTCGAATGGACCTTCCC
CACGAGGCCCTCGGGTCTGGGCGTGTGGCGGCTGGACTCCCCGCCTCCCTCCCCCATCACTGAAGCCAGT
GAGGCCGCCGAGGCTGCTGAGGCTGGCAACTTGGCCGTTTCCAGCAGGGAAGAAGGAGTGTCTCAGCAGG
GGCAAGGGGCTGGGTCAGCTCCAAGTGGGTCAGGAAGTTCCTGGGTGCAGGGGGATGATCCAAGCATGTC
CCTCACCCAGAAGGGCGATGGGGAGAGTCAACCTCAATTCCCAGCTGTTCCCCTTGAGCCCCTGCCTACA
ACTGAGGGCACACCTGGATTACCTTTGCAGCAGGCAGAGGAGAGATACGAGTCGCAGGAGCCCTTGGCTG
GACAGGAGTCCCCTCTCCCCCTGGCTACCAGGGAGGCAGCCTTGCCCATCCTGGAGCCAGTCCTGGGGCA
GGAGCAGCCAGCAGCCCCTGACCAGCCCTGTGTTCTCTTTGCTGATGCCCCTGAGCCTGGACAGGCACTG
CCTGTTGAGGAGGAGGCCGTGACCCTAGCCCGGGCTGAGACCACCCAAGCCAGGACAGAGGCTCAAGACT
TGTGTAGGGCATCCCCCGAGCCTCCAGGCCCTGAAAGCAGCTCCCGCTGGCTGGACGACCTCCTGGCTTC
ACCACCACCCAGTGGTGGCGGTGCAAGGCGGGGAGCTGGAGCTGAGCTGAAGGACACACAGTCCCCAAGT
ACCTGCTCTGAGGGACTCCTTGGCTGGTCCCAGAAAGATCTGCAGAGTGAATTTGGGATCACAGGAGACC
CACAGCCCAGCAGTTTCAGTCCTTCCAGCTGGTGTCAAGGTGCTTCTCAGGACTATGGCCTTGGGGGTGC
AAGCCCTAGAGGAGACCCAGGTCTCGGAGAGAGGGACTGGACCAGCAAGTATGGGCAAGAAGCAGGGGAA
GGGAGCACCAGGGAGTGGGCCAGCAGGTGTGGCATCGGCCAGGAGGAGATGGAGGCCAGCAGCAGCCAAG
ACCAGAGTAAAGTGTCTGCCCCAGGGGTGCTCACAGCCCAGGACCGGGTAGTTGGAAAGCCAGCCCAGCT
TGGCACTCAGCGGAGCCAGGAGGCAGATGTTCAGGACTGGGAGTTCAGAAAGAGGGATTCCCAGGGCACT
TACTCCAGCCGGGATGCAGAACTCCAGGACCAGGAATTCGGAAAGAGAGATTCACTGGGTACCTACAGTA
GTCGAGATGTAAGCCTTGGGGACTGGGAATTTGGGAAGAGAGATTCTCTGGGTGCTTATGCCAGCCAAGA
TGCCAACGAGCAGGGCCAAGATTTGGGGAAGAGGGACCACCATGGTAGGTACAGCAGCCAGGATGCCGAT
GAGCAGGACTGGGAGTTTCAGAAGAGAGATGTGTCACTCGGCACCTATGGCAGCCGGGCTGCGGAGCCAC
AGGAACAGGAGTTTGGGAAGAGCGCTTGGATAAGGGACTACAGCAGTGGTGACAGCTCCAGGACCCTTGA
CGCCCAGGACAGAAGCTTTGGAACGAGACCCCTGAGCTCTGGGTTCAGCCCCGAGGAAGCCCAGCAACAG
GATGAGGAATTTGAGAAGAAGATTCCAAGTGTGGAAGACAGCCTTGGAGAGGGCAGCAGGGATGCTGGCC
GGCCAGGAGAGAGAGGATCCGGGGGCTTGTTCAGTCCTAGCACTGCCCACGTGCCGGATGGGGCACTCGG
GCAGAGAGACCAGAGCAGCTGGCAAAACAGTGATGCTAGCCAGGAGGTGGGAGGGCATCAGGAGAGACAG
CAGGCAGGGGCTCAGGGCCCTGGCAGTGCTGACCTGGAAGATGGGGAGATGGGAAAGCGAGGCTGGGTCG
GTGAGTTTAGCCTCAGTGTTGGCCCCCAGCGAGAGGCAGCATTTAGCCCAGGGCAGCAGGACTGGAGCCG
GGACTTCTGCATCGAGGCCAGTGAGAGGAGCTATCAGTTTGGCATCATTGGCAACGACAGAGTGAGTGGT
GCTGGCTTTAGCCCTTCTAGCAAGATGGAAGGTGGTCACTTTGTGCCTCCTGGGAAGACCACAGCTGGCT
CGGTGGACTGGACTGACCAGCTGGGTCTCAGGAACTTGGAAGTGTCCAGCTGTGTGGGTTCTGGGGGCTC
GAGCGAGGCCAGGGAGAGTGCCGTGGGACAGATGGGCTGGTCAGGTGGCCTGAGCTTGAGAGACATGAAC
CTGACCGGCTGTTTGGAAAGTGGAGGGTCTGAAGAGCCGGGGGGAATCGGAGTTGGGGAGAAGGACTGGA
CTTCTGATGTTAATGTGAAGAGCAAAGATTTGGCTGAGGTCGGGGAGGGAGGAGGCCACAGCCAGGCCAG
AGAGAGTGGCGTGGGGCAGACTGACTGGTCAGGTGTGGAGGCCGGAGAGTTCCTTAAATCAAGGGAGCGT
GGAGTTGGACAGGCAGACTGGACACCTGACCTTGGGCTGAGAAACATGGCCCCAGGGGCAGTCTGCAGTC
CTGGAGAGTCCAAAGAGCTTGGGGTGGGCCAGATGGACTGGGGTAACAATCTGGGCCTGAGGGATTTGGA
GGTGACCTGTGACCCAGACTCTGGAGGTTCTCAGGGGCTACGGGGATGTGGAGTGGGGCAGATGGACTGG
ACCCAGGACTTGGCGCCCCAGAATGTGGAGCTCTTTGGGGCTCCAAGTGAAGCCAGGGAGCATGGGGTGG
GCGGGGTGAGCCAGTGCCCAGAGCCCGGCCTGAGGCACAATGGCAGCTTGTCTCCTGGCCTGGAGGCCAG
AGACCCCTTGGAGGCCAGGGAGCTGGGGGTTGGTGAGACAAGTGGGCCAGAGACCCAGGGTGAAGATTAC
TCCTCGTCTTCCTTGGAGCCACACCCTGCAGACCCTGGAATGGAGACAGGAGAAGCCCTCAGCTTCGGAG
CAAGCCCTGGCAGGTGCCCGGCCCGCCCCCCACCCTCCGGCTCCCAGGGCCTGCTGGAGGAGATGCTGGC
AGCCAGCAGCTCCAAGGCGGTGGCTCGGAGGGAGTCAGCGGCCTCGGGCCTTGGGGGCCTGTTGGAGGAG
GAAGGAGCCGGGGCAGGTGCTGCCCAAGAGGAGGTGCTGGAGCCTGGCAGGGACTCTCCACCCTCCTGGA
GGCCGCAGCCTGATGGTGAGGCCAGCCAGACAGAAGACGTGGATGGCACCTGGGGCTCTTCAGCAGCCAG
GTGGAGCGATCAGGGGCCAGCACAGACTTCTCGGCGACCCTCCCAAGGCCCTCCTGCCAGATCCCCCAGT
CAGGACTTCTCCTTCATTGAGGACACCGAGATCCTCGACAGTGCCATGTATCGGAGCCGTGCCAACTTGG
GGCGCAAGCGTGGGCACCGGGCCCCGGTCATTCGGCCTGGGGGTACCTTGGGCCTGTCGGAGGCAGCAGA
CTCGGATGCACACCTGTTCCAGGACTCTACAGAGCCACGGGCATCTCGGGTGCCATCTTCAGATGAAGAG
GTAGTGGAGGAACCTCAGAGCCGCCGGACACGGATGTCGTTGGGCACCAAGGGGCTGAAAGTCAACCTCT
TTCCTGGCCTGAGCCCCTCAGCCCTGAAGGCCAAGCTGCGCCCCCGGAATCGCTCAGCTGAGGAGGGAGA
GCTGGCTGAGAGCAAGTCGAGCCAGAAGGAGTCCGCGGTCCAGCGTTCGAAATCCTGCAAGGTCCCAGGA
CTGGGAAAGCCCCTCACGTTACCTCCCAAGCCAGAGAAATCCTCAGGGTCAGAAGGATCGTCGCCCAACT
GGCTTCAAGCCCTGAAACTGAAGAAGAAGAAGGTCCTCGAGCCATGGAAGCTTGATATCTAACTGACTGA
ACCGGTGGTACCAAACGGGGGAGGCTAACTGAAACACGGAAGGAGACAATACCGGAAGGAACCCGCGCTA
TGACGGCAATAAAAAGACAGAATAAAACGCACGGGTGTTGGGTCGTTTGTTCATAAACGCGGGGTTCGGT
CCCAGGGCTGGCACTCTGTCGATACCCCACCGAGACCCCATTGGGGCCAATACGCCCGCGTTTCTTCCTT
TTCCCCACCCCACCCCCCAAGTTCGGGTGAAGGCCCAGGGCTCGCAGCCAACGTCGGGGCGGCAGGCCCT
GCCATAGCAGATCTGCGCAGCTGGGGCTCTAGGGGGTATCCCC
[124 nt withheld, positions 6344-6467]
C
[91 nt withheld, positions 6469-6559]
A
[49 nt withheld, positions 6561-6609]
CCTTTGACGTTGGAGTCCACGTTCTTT
[37 nt withheld, positions 6637-6673]
ACCCTATCTCGGTCTATTCTTTTGATTTATAAGGGATTTTGCCGATTTCGGCCTATTGGTTAAAAAATGA
GCTGATTTAACAAAAATTTAACGCGAATTAATTCTGTGGAATGTGTGTCAGTTAGGGTGTGGAAAGTCCC
CAGGCTCCCCAGCAGGCAGAAGTATGCAAAGCATGCATCTCAATTAGTCAGCAACCAGGTGTGGAAAGTC
CCCAGGCTCCCCAGCAGGCAGAAGTATGCAAAGCATGCATCTCAATTAGTCAGCAACCATAGTCCCGCCC
CTAACTCCGCCCATCCCGCCCCTAACTCCGCCCAGTTCCGCCCATTCTCCGCCCCATGGCTGACTAATTT
TTTTTATTTATGCAGAGGCCGAGGCCGCCTCTGCCTCTGAGCTATTCCAGAAGTAGTGAGGAGGCTTTTT
TGGAGGCCTAGGCTTTTGCAAAAAGCTCCCGGGAGCTTGTATATCCATTTTCGGATCTGATCAAGAGACA
GGATGAGGATCGTTTCGCATGATTGAACAAGATGGATTGCACGCAGGTTCTCCGGCCGCTTGGGTGGAGA
GGCTATTCGGCTATGACTGGGCACAACAGACAATCGGCTGCTCTGATGCCGCCGTGTTCCGGCTGTCAGC
GCAGGGGCGCCCGGTTCTTTTTGTCAAGACCGACCTGTCCGGTGCCCTGAATGAACTGCAGGACGAGGCA
GCGCGGCTATCGTGGCTGGCCACGACGGGCGTTCCTTGCGCAGCTGTGCTCGACGTTGTCACTGAAGCGG
GAAGGGACTGGCTGCTATTGGGCGAAGTGCCGGGGCAGGATCTCCTGTCATCTCACCTTGCTCCTGCCGA
GAAAGTATCCATCATGGCTGATGCAATGCGGCGGCTGCATACGCTTGATCCGGCTACCTGCCCATTCGAC
CACCAAGCGAAACATCGCATCGAGCGAGCACGTACTCGGATGGAAGCCGGTCTTGTCGATCAGGATGATC
TGGACGAAGAGCATCAGGGGCTCGCGCCAGCCGAACTGTTCGCCAGGCTCAAGGCGCGCATGCCCGACGG
CGAGGATCTCGTCGTGACCCATGGCGATGCCTGCTTGCCGAATATCATGGTGGAAAATGGCCGCTTTTCT
GGATTCATCGACTGTGGCCGGCTGGGTGTGGCGGACCGCTATCAGGACATAGCGTTGGCTACCCGTGATA
TTGCTGAAGAGCTTGGCGGCGAATGGGCTGACCGCTTCCTCGTGCTTTACGGTATCGCCGCTCCCGATTC
GCAGCGCATCGCCTTCTATCGCCTTCTTGACGAGTTCTTCTGAGCGGGACTCTGGGGTTCGCGAAATGAC
CGACCAAGCGACGCCCAACCTGCCATCACGAGATTTCGATTCCACCGCCGCCTTCTATGAAAGGTTGGGC
TTCGGAATCGTTTTCCGGGACGCCGGCTGGATGATCCTCCAGCGCGGGGATCTCATGCTGGAGTTCTTCG
CCCACCCCAACTTGTTTATTGCAGCTTATAATGGTTACAAATAAAGCAATAGCATCACAAATTTCACAAA
TAAAGCATTTTTTTCACTGCATTCTAGTTGTGGTTTGTCCAAACTCATCAATGTATCTTATCATGTCTGT
ATACCGTCGACCTCTAGCTAGAGCTTGGCGTAATCATGGTCATAGCTGTTTCCTGTGTGAAATTGTTATC
CGCTCACAATTCCACACAACATACGAGCCGGAAGCATAAAGTGTAAAGCCTGGGGTGCCTAATGAGTGAG
CTAACTCACATTAATTGCGTTGCGCTCACTGCCCGCTTTCCAGTCGGGAAACCTGTCGTGCCAGCTGCAT
TAATGAATCGGCCAACGCGCGGGGAGAGGCGGTTTGCGTATTGGGCGCTCTTCCGCTTCCTCGCTCACTG
ACTCGCTGCGCTCGGTCGTTCGGCTGCGGCGAGCGGTATCAGCTCACTCAAAGGCGGTAATACGGTTATC
CACAGAATCAGGGGATAACGCAGGAAAGAACATGTGAGCAAAAGGCCAGCAAAAGGCCAGGAACCGTAAA
AAGGCCGCGTTGCTGGCGTTTTTCCATAGGCTCCGCCCCCCTGACGAGCATCACAAAAATCGACGCTCAA
GTCAGAGGTGGCGAAACCCGACAGGACTATAAAGATACCAGGCGTTTCCCCCTGGAAGCTCCCTCGTGCG
CTCTCCTGTTCCGACCCTGCCGCTTACCGGATACCTGTCCGCCTTTCTCCCTTCGGGAAGCGTGGCGCTT
TCTCATAGCTCACGCTGTAGGTATCTCAGTTCGGTGTAGGTCGTTCGCTCCAAGCTGGGCTGTGTGCACG
AACCCCCCGTTCAGCCCGACCGCTGCGCCTTATCCGGTAACTATCGTCTTGAGTCCAACCCGGTAAGACA
CGACTTATCGCCACTGGCAGCAGCCACTGGTAACAGGATTAGCAGAGCGAGGTATGTAGGCGGTGCTACA
GAGTTCTTGAAGTGGTGGCCTAACTACGGCTACACTAGAAGAACAGTATTTGGTATCTGCGCTCTGCTGA
AGCCAGTTACCTTCGGAAAAAGAGTTGGTAGCTCTTGATCCGGCAAACAAACCACCGCTGGTAGCGGTGG
TTTTTTTGTTTGCAAGCAGCAGATTACGCGCAGAAAAAAAGGATCTCAAGAAGATCCTTTGATCTTTTCT
ACGGGGTCTGACGCTCAGTGGAACGAAAACTCACGTTAAGGGATTTTGGTCATGAGATTATCAAAAAGGA
TCTTCACCTAGATCCTTTTAAATTAAAAATGAAGTTTTAAATCAATCTAAAGTATATATGAGTAAACTTG
GTCTGACAGTTACCAATGCTTAATCAGTGAGGCACCTATCTCAGCGATCTGTCTATTTCGTTCATCCATA
GTTGCCTGACTCCCCGTCGTGTAGATAACTACGATACGGGAGGGCTTACCATCTGGCCCCAGTGCTGCAA
TGATACCGCGAGACCCACGCTCACCGGCTCCAGATTTATCAGCAATAAACCAGCCAGCCGGAAGGGCCGA
GCGCAGAAGTGGTCCTGCAACTTTATCCGCCTCCATCCAGTCTATTAATTGTTGCCGGGAAGCTAGAGTA
AGTAGTTCGCCAGTTAATAGTTTGCGCAACGTTGTTGCCATTGCTACAGGCATCGTGGTGTCACGCTCGT
CGTTTGGTATGGCTTCATTCAGCTCCGGTTCCCAACGATCAAGGCGAGTTACATGATCCCCCATGTTGTG
CAAAAAAGCGGTTAGCTCCTTCGGTCCTCCGATCGTTGTCAGAAGTAAGTTGGCCGCAGTGTTATCACTC
ATGGTTATGGCAGCACTGCATAATTCTCTTACTGTCATGCCATCCGTAAGATGCTTTTCTGTGACTGGTG
AGTACTCAACCAAGTCATTCTGAGAATAGTGTATGCGGCGACCGAGTTGCTCTTGCCCGGCGTCAATACG
GGATAATACCGCGCCACATAGCAGAACTTTAAAAGTGCTCATCATTGGAAAACGTTCTTCGGGGCGAAAA
CTCTCAAGGATCTTACCGCTGTTGAGATCCAGTTCGATGTAACCCACTCGTGCACCCAACTGATCTTCAG
CATCTTTTACTTTCACCAGCGTTTCTGGGTGAGCAAAAACAGGAAGGCAAAATGCCGCAAAAAAGGGAAT
AAGGGCGACACGGAAATGTTGAATACTCATACTCTTCCTTTTTCAATATTATTGAAGCATTTATCAGGGT
TATTGTCTCATGAGCGGATACATATTTGAATGTATTTAGAAAAATAAACAAATAGGGGTTCCGCGCACAT
TTCCCCGAAAAGTGCCACCTGACGTCGACGGATCGGGAGATCTCCCGATCCCCTATGGTGCACTCTCAGT
ACAATCTGCTCTGATGCCGCATAGTTAAGCCAGTATCTGCTCCCTGCTTGTGTGTTGGAGGTCGCTGAGT
AGTGCGCGAGCAAAATTTAAGCTACAACAAGGCAAGGCTTGACCGACAATTGCATGAAGAATCTGCTTAG
G
Features (pLannotate 1.2.2; 17 found; start..end, strand, type, name):
     50..429     +  enhancer       CMV enhancer: human cytomegalovirus immediate early enhancer
    430..633     +  promoter       CMV promoter: human cytomegalovirus (CMV) immediate early promoter
    799..5985    +  CDS            TNKS1BP1: TB182_HUMAN - Also known as KIAA1741, TAB182. Experimental evidence at protein level: Swiss-Prot protein existence level 1. From Homo sapiens (Human).
   6094..6142    +  polyA_signal   HSV TK poly(A) signal: herpes simplex virus thymidine kinase polyadenylation signal (Cole and Stacy, 1985)
   6344..6772    +  rep_origin     f1 ori (sequence partly withheld): f1 bacteriophage origin of replication; arrow indicates direction of (+) strand synthesis
   6786..7115    +  promoter       SV40 promoter: SV40 enhancer and early promoter
   7182..7973    +  CDS            neo: KKA2_KLEPN - Also known as kan, nptII. Experimental evidence at protein level: Swiss-Prot protein existence level 1. Resistance to kanamycin, neomycin, paromomycin, ribostamycin, butirosin and gentamicin B. From Klebsiella pneumoniae.
   7999..8157    +  CDS            ble (fragment): BLE_KLEPN - Experimental evidence at protein level: Swiss-Prot protein existence level 1. Binding protein with a strong affinity to the bleomycin family of antibiotics. Binds to CL990; an antimitotic-antibiotic compound. From Klebsiella pneumoniae.
   8152..8273    +  polyA_signal   SV40 poly(A) signal: SV40 polyadenylation signal
   8344..8366    -  protein_bind   lac operator (fragment): The lac repressor binds to the lac operator to inhibit transcription in E. coli. This inhibition can be relieved by adding lactose or isopropyl-β-D-thiogalactopyranoside (IPTG). lac repressor encoded by lacI
   8370..8400    -  promoter       lac promoter: promoter for the E. coli lac operon
   8415..8436    -  protein_bind   CAP binding site: CAP binding activates transcription in the presence of cAMP. E. coli catabolite activator protein
   8449..8541    -  CDS            lacI (fragment): lac repressor; lacI; The lac repressor binds to the lac operator to inhibit transcription in E. coli. This inhibition can be relieved by adding lactose or isopropyl-β-D-thiogalactopyranoside (IPTG).
   8724..9312    -  rep_origin     ori: high-copy-number ColE1/pMB1/pBR322/pUC origin of replication
   9483..10343   -  CDS            AmpR: β-lactamase; bla; confers resistance to ampicillin, carbenicillin, and related antibiotics
  10344..10448   -  promoter       AmpR promoter: bla
  10507..10559   -  misc_feature   bom (fragment): basis of mobility region from pBR322
