[The description below was written by a language model from this plasmid's Addgene catalogue record and pLannotate feature annotations shown in this document.]
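Description:
pcDNA 3.3 N-MYC TB182 is a mammalian expression plasmid of about 10.7 kb, built on a pcDNA-type backbone, for transient or stable expression of human TB182 (182 kDa tankyrase-1-binding protein, encoded by TNKS1BP1 and also known as TAB182) in transfected cells. In bacteria it replicates from a high-copy ColE1/pUC-type origin and is selected with ampicillin through the β-lactamase gene and its native promoter. An f1 phage origin is also present, along with small remnants of lac regulatory sequences and a bom fragment that are carried over from the backbone and have no evident role in expression.

The payload is the roughly 5.2 kb TNKS1BP1 coding sequence, inserted by ligation-independent cloning downstream of the human cytomegalovirus immediate early enhancer and promoter, which give strong constitutive transcription in most mammalian cell lines. The transcript is terminated by the herpes simplex virus thymidine kinase polyadenylation signal. The catalogue lists a MYC epitope tag at the N terminus of the insert, which would allow detection or immunoprecipitation with anti-MYC antibodies. The tag is not annotated as a separate feature in the table, though there is unannotated sequence between the promoter and the coding region where it could lie. The purpose field says "C-MYC", which probably refers to the c-Myc epitope rather than a C-terminal position.

A second cassette places the neomycin phosphotransferase gene under the SV40 enhancer and early promoter with an SV40 polyadenylation signal, followed by a short ble fragment. This permits G418 selection of stably transfected mammalian cells.
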