Addgene plasmid #227882: pcDNA 3.3 N-MYC TB182
Purpose: Used for transfection of cells for expression of C-MYC TB182
Depositing lab: Sheng-cai Lin. Depositing organization: Xiamen University. Publication: AMPK targets PDZD8 to trigger carbon source shift from glucose to glutamine. Li M, Wang Y, Wei X, Cai WF, Wu J, Zhu M, Wang Y, Liu YH, Xiong J, Qu Q, Chen Y, Tian X, Yao L, Xie R, Li X, Chen S, Huang X, Zhang C, Xie C, Wu Y, Xu Z, Zhang B, Jiang B, Wang ZC, Li Q, Li G, Lin SY, Yu L, Piao HL, Deng X, Han J, Zhang CS, Lin SC. Cell Res. 2024 Jun 19. doi: 10.1038/s41422-024-00985-6. PubMed 38898113.
Backbone
  Vector backbone: pcDNA
  Vector type: Mammalian Expression
Growth in bacteria
  Bacterial resistance: Ampicillin, 100 μg/mL
  Growth temperature: 37°C
  Growth strain: DH5alpha
  Copy number: High Copy
Gene/Insert
  Gene/Insert name: TB182
  Species: H. sapiens (human)
  Entrez Gene: TNKS1BP1 (a.k.a. TAB182, FLJ45975, KIAA1741)
  Tag / fusion protein: MYC (N terminal on insert)
  Cloning method: Ligation Independent Cloning
Terms and licenses: Academic/Nonprofit Terms; Industry Terms: Not Available to Industry
How to cite: pcDNA 3.3 N-MYC TB182 was a gift from Sheng-cai Lin (Addgene plasmid # 227882 ; http://n2t.net/addgene:227882 ; RRID:Addgene_227882)
